Addgene plasmid #58421: pCMV-HA-mIFITM1-C49,50,83,103A
Purpose: Expresses murine IFITM1-C49,50,83,103A with an N-terminal HA tag in mammalian cells (cysteine-less mutant that is not palmitoylated).
Depositing lab: Jacob Yount. Publication: Palmitoylation on conserved and nonconserved cysteines of murine IFITM1 regulates its stability and anti-influenza A virus activity. Hach JC, McMichael T, Chesarino NM, Yount JS. J Virol. 2013 Sep;87(17):9923-7. doi: 10.1128/JVI.00621-13. Epub 2013 Jun 26. PubMed 23804635.
Backbone
  Vector backbone: pCMV-HA
  Backbone manufacturer: clontech
  Backbone size w/o insert (bp): 3800
  Total vector size (bp): 4118
  Vector type: Mammalian Expression
Growth in bacteria
  Bacterial resistance: Ampicillin, 100 μg/mL
  Growth temperature: 37°C
  Growth strain: DH5alpha
  Copy number: High Copy
Gene/Insert
  Gene/Insert name: IFITM1
  Species: M. musculus (mouse)
  Mutation: Cysteines 49, 50, 83, and 103 to Alanine
  Entrez Gene: Ifitm1 (a.k.a. 1110036C17Rik, DSPA2a, Mil-2, Mil2)
  Promoter: CMV IE
  Tag / fusion protein: HA (N terminal on backbone)
  Cloning method: Restriction Enzyme; 5′ cloning site EcoRI (not destroyed); 3′ cloning site SalI (not destroyed)
  Sequencing primers: 5′ GATCCGGTACTAGAGGAACTGAAAAAC
Terms and licenses: Academic/Nonprofit Terms; Industry Terms: Not Available to Industry
How to cite: pCMV-HA-mIFITM1-C49,50,83,103A was a gift from Jacob Yount (Addgene plasmid # 58421 ; http://n2t.net/addgene:58421 ; RRID:Addgene_58421)
