[The description below was written by a language model from this plasmid's Addgene catalogue record.]
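Description:
pCMV-HA-mIFITM1-C49,50,83,103A is a mammalian expression plasmid built on the commercial pCMV-HA backbone (about 3.8 kb; roughly 4.1 kb in total with the insert). It is propagated in E. coli as a high-copy plasmid under ampicillin selection. The record does not list a mammalian selection marker or provide a feature table, so details such as the origin of replication and polyadenylation signal are not documented here. The construct is best regarded as a vector for transfection-based expression.

The payload is the mouse Ifitm1 coding sequence (interferon-induced transmembrane protein 1), cloned between EcoRI and SalI sites that both remain intact. It sits downstream of the cytomegalovirus immediate-early promoter, which drives strong constitutive transcription in most mammalian cell lines. The backbone supplies an N-terminal HA epitope tag in frame with the insert, allowing the protein to be detected or immunoprecipitated with anti-HA antibodies regardless of the mutations it carries.

The insert has cysteines 49, 50, 83 and 103 all changed to alanine, giving a cysteine-less protein that cannot be S-palmitoylated. It therefore serves as a palmitoylation-deficient counterpart to wild-type, HA-tagged murine IFITM1. The associated work examined how palmitoylation on conserved and nonconserved cysteines affects the protein's stability and its activity against influenza A virus. This mutant is suited to those kinds of comparisons, for example as a negative control in palmitoylation labelling assays or in tests of protein turnover and antiviral restriction in transfected cells.
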