>Addgene plasmid #58421 | pCMV-HA-mIFITM1-C49,50,83,103A | addgene partial sequence | sequence record 96056 | pcDL-F 5'-GTTGCCTTTACTTCTAGGCCT-3'
CGCGGGCCCACCATGTACCCATACGATGTTCCAGATTACGCTCTTATGGCCATGGAGGCCCGAATTCCCA
TGCCTAAGGAGCAGCAAGAGGTGGTTGTACTGGGGTCACCCCACATCTCAACTTCTGCGACAGCCACCAC
AATCAACATGCCTGAGATCTCCACGCCTGACCATGTGGTCTGGTCCCTGTTCAATACACTCTTCATGAAC
TTCGCCGCCCTGGGCTTCGTAGCCTATGCCTACTCCGTGAAGTCTAGGGACAGGAAGATGGTGGGTGATA
CGACTGGGGCCCAGGCCTTCGCCTCCACCGCCAAGGCCCTGAACATCAGCTCCCTGTTCTTCACCATCCT
CACGGCCATCGTCGTCATCGTTGTCGCCGCCATTAGATGAGTCGACCGAGATCTCTCGAGGTACCGCGGC
CGCGGGGATCCAGACATGATAAGATACATTGATGAGTTTGGACAAACCACAACTAGAATGCAGTGAAAAA
AATGCTTTATTTGTGAAATTTGTGATGCTATTGCTTTATTTGTAACCATTATAAGCTGCAATAAACAAGT
TAACAACAACAATTGCATTCATTTTATGTTTCAGGTTCAGGGGGAGGTGTGGGAGGTTTTTTCGGATCCT
CTAGAGTCGATCTGCAGGCATGCTAGCTTGGCGTAATCATGGTCATAGCTGTTTCCTGTGTGAAATTGTT
ATCCGCTCACAATTCCACACAACATACGAGCCGGAAGCATAAAGTGTAAAGCCTGGGGTGCCTAATGAGT
GAGCTAACTCACATTAATTGCGTTGCGCTCACTGCCCGCTTTCCAGTCGGGAAACCTGTCGTGCCAGCTG
CATTAATGAATCGGCCAACGCGCGGGG
