>Addgene plasmid #58421 | pCMV-HA-mIFITM1-C49,50,83,103A | addgene partial sequence | sequence record 96057 | EBV-rev 5'-GTGGTTTGTCCAAACTCATC-3'
TGTCTGGATCCCCGCGGCCGCGGTACCTCGAGAGATCTCGGTCGACTCATCTAATGGCGGCGACAACGAT
GACGACGATGGCCGTGAGGATGGTGAAGAACAGGGAGCTGATGTTCAGGGCCTTGGCGGTGGAGGCGAAG
GCCTGGGCCCCAGTCGTATCACCCACCATCTTCCTGTCCCTAGACTTCACGGAGTAGGCATAGGCTACGA
AGCCCAGGGCGGCGAAGTTCATGAAGAGTGTATTGAACAGGGACCAGACCACATGGTCAGGCGTGGAGAT
CTCAGGCATGTTGATTGTGGTGGCTGTCGCAGAAGTTGAGATGTGGGGTGACCCCAGTACAACCACCTCT
TGCTGCTCCTTAGGCATGGGAATTCGGGCCTCCATGGCCATAAGAGCGTAATCTGGAACATCGTATGGGT
ACATGGTGGGCCCGCGGGTACAATTCCGCAGCTTTTAGAGCAGAAGTAACACTTCCGTACAGGCCTAGAA
GTAAAGGCAACATCCACTGAGGAGCAGTTCTTTGATTTGCACCACCACCGGATCCGGGACCTGAAATAAA
AGACAAAAAGACTAAACTTACCAGTTAACTTTCTGGTTTTTCAGTTCCTCTAGTACCGGATCCTCTAGAG
TCCGGAGGCTGGATCGGTCCCGGTGTCTTCTATGGAGGTCAAAACAGCGTGGATGGCGTCTCCAGGCGAT
CTGACGGTTCACTAAACGAGCTCTGCTTATATAGACCTCCCACCGTACACGCCTACCGCCCATTTGCGTC
AATGGGGCGGAGTTGTTACGACATTTTGGAAAGTCCCGTTGATTTTGGTGCCAAAACAAACTCCCATTGA
CGTCAATGGGGTGGAGACTTGGAAATCCCCGTGAGTCAAACCGCTATCCACGCCCATTGATGTACTGCCA
AAACCGCATCACCATGGTAATAGCGATGACTAATACGTAG
